>Addgene plasmid #40794 | FUW-TetO-Zeo-Ezh2 | addgene full sequence | sequence record 129523 | Addgene NGS Result
GCTCTGATGCCGCATAGTTAAGCCAGTATCTGCTCCCTGCTTGTGTGTTGGAGGTCGCTGAGTAGTGCGC
GAGCAAAATTTAAGCTACAACAAGGCAAGGCTTGACCGACAATTGCATGAAGAATCTGCTTAGGGTTAGG
CGTTTTGCGCTGCTTCGCGATGTACGGGCCAGATATACGCGTTGACATTGATTATTGACTAGTTATTAAT
AGTAATCAATTACGGGGTCATTAGTTCATAGCCCATATATGGAGTTCCGCGTTACATAACTTACGGTAAA
TGGCCCGCCTGGCTGACCGCCCAACGACCCCCGCCCATTGACGTCAATAATGACGTATGTTCCCATAGTA
ACGCCAATAGGGACTTTCCATTGACGTCAATGGGTGGAGTATTTACGGTAAACTGCCCACTTGGCAGTAC
ATCAAGTGTATCATATGCCAAGTACGCCCCCTATTGACGTCAATGACGGTAAATGGCCCGCCTGGCATTA
TGCCCAGTACATGACCTTATGGGACTTTCCTACTTGGCAGTACATCTACGTATTAGTCATCGCTATTACC
ATGGTGATGCGGTTTTGGCAGTACATCAATGGGCGTGGATAGCGGTTTGACTCACGGGGATTTCCAAGTC
TCCACCCCATTGACGTCAATGGGAGTTTGTTTTGGCACCAAAATCAACGGGACTTTCCAAAATGTCGTAA
CAACTCCGCCCCATTGACGCAAATGGGCGGTAGGCGTGTACGGTGGGAGGTCTATATAAGCAGCGCGTTT
TGCCTGTACTGGGTCTCTCTGGTTAGACCAGATCTGAGCCTGGGAGCTCTCTGGCTAACTAGGGAACCCA
CTGCTTAAGCCTCAATAAAGCTTGCCTTGAGTGCTTCAAGTAGTGTGTGCCCGTCTGTTGTGTGACTCTG
GTAACTAGAGATCCCTCAGACCCTTTTAGTCAGTGTGGAAAATCTCTAGCAGTGGCGCCCGAACAGGGAC
TTGAAAGCGAAAGGGAAACCAGAGGAGCTCTCTCGACGCAGGACTCGGCTTGCTGAAGCGCGCACGGCAA
GAGGCGAGGGGCGGCGACTGGTGAGTACGCCAAAAATTTTGACTAGCGGAGGCTAGAAGGAGAGAGATGG
GTGCGAGAGCGTCAGTATTAAGCGGGGGAGAATTAGATCGCGATGGGAAAAAATTCGGTTAAGGCCAGGG
GGAAAGAAAAAATATAAATTAAAACATATAGTATGGGCAAGCAGGGAGCTAGAACGATTCGCAGTTAATC
CTGGCCTGTTAGAAACATCAGAAGGCTGTAGACAAATACTGGGACAGCTACAACCATCCCTTCAGACAGG
ATCAGAAGAACTTAGATCATTATATAATACAGTAGCAACCCTCTATTGTGTGCATCAAAGGATAGAGATA
AAAGACACCAAGGAAGCTTTAGACAAGATAGAGGAAGAGCAAAACAAAAGTAAGACCACCGCACAGCAAG
CGGCCGCTGATCTTCAGACCTGGAGGAGGAGATATGAGGGACAATTGGAGAAGTGAATTATATAAATATA
AAGTAGTAAAAATTGAACCATTAGGAGTAGCACCCACCAAGGCAAAGAGAAGAGTGGTGCAGAGAGAAAA
AAGAGCAGTGGGAATAGGAGCTTTGTTCCTTGGGTTCTTGGGAGCAGCAGGAAGCACTATGGGCGCAGCG
TCAATGACGCTGACGGTACAGGCCAGACAATTATTGTCTGGTATAGTGCAGCAGCAGAACAATTTGCTGA
GGGCTATTGAGGCGCAACAGCATCTGTTGCAACTCACAGTCTGGGGCATCAAGCAGCTCCAGGCAAGAAT
CCTGGCTGTGGAAAGATACCTAAAGGATCAACAGCTCCTGGGGATTTGGGGTTGCTCTGGAAAACTCATT
TGCACCACTGCTGTGCCTTGGAATGCTAGTTGGAGTAATAAATCTCTGGAACAGATTTGGAATCACACGA
CCTGGATGGAGTGGGACAGAGAAATTAACAATTACACAAGCTTAATACACTCCTTAATTGAAGAATCGCA
AAACCAGCAAGAAAAGAATGAACAAGAATTATTGGAATTAGATAAATGGGCAAGTTTGTGGAATTGGTTT
AACATAACAAATTGGCTGTGGTATATAAAATTATTCATAATGATAGTAGGAGGCTTGGTAGGTTTAAGAA
TAGTTTTTGCTGTACTTTCTATAGTGAATAGAGTTAGGCAGGGATATTCACCATTATCGTTTCAGACCCA
CCTCCCAACCCCGAGGGGACCCGACAGGCCCGAAGGAATAGAAGAAGAAGGTGGAGAGAGAGACAGAGAC
AGATCCATTCGATTAGTGAACGGATCGGCACTGCGTGCGCCAATTCTGCAGACAAATGGCAGTATTCATC
CACAATTTTAAAAGAAAAGGGGGGATTGGGGGGTACAGTGCAGGGGAAAGAATAGTAGACATAATAGCAA
CAGACATACAAACTAAAGAATTACAAAAACAAATTACAAAAATTCAAAATTTTCGGGTTTATTACAGGGA
CAGCAGAGATCCAGTTTGGTTAGATCTCGAGTTTACCACTCCCTATCAGTGATAGAGAAAAGTGAAAGTC
GAGTTTACCACTCCCTATCAGTGATAGAGAAAAGTGAAAGTCGAGTTTACCACTCCCTATCAGTGATAGA
GAAAAGTGAAAGTCGAGTTTACCACTCCCTATCAGTGATAGAGAAAAGTGAAAGTCGAGTTTACCACTCC
CTATCAGTGATAGAGAAAAGTGAAAGTCGAGCTCGGTACCCGGGTCGAGGTAGGCGTGTACGGTGGGAGG
CCTATATAAGCAGAGCTCGTTTAGTGAACCGTCAGATCGCCTGGAGACGCCATCCACGCTGTTTTGACCT
CCATAGAAGACACCGGGACCGATCCAGCCTCCGCGGCCCCGAATTGGAAGAATAATCATGGGCCAGACTG
GGAAGAAATCTGAGAAGGGACCGGTTTGTTGGCGGAAGCGTGTAAAATCAGAGTACATGAGACTGAGACA
GCTCAAGAGGTTCAGAAGAGCTGATGAAGTAAAGACTATGTTTAGTTCCAATCGTCAGAAAATTTTGGAA
AGAACTGAAACCTTAAACCAAGAGTGGAAGCAGCGGAGGATACAGCCTGTGCACATCATGACTTCTTGTT
CAGTCACCAGTGACTTGGATTTTCCAGCACAAGTCATCCCGTTAAAGACCCTGAATGCAGTCGCCTCGGT
GCCTATAATGTACTCTTGGTCGCCCTTACAACAGAATTTTATGGTGGAAGACGAAACTGTTTTACATAAC
ATTCCTTATATGGGGGATGAAGTTCTGGATCAGGATGGCACTTTCATTGAAGAACTAATAAAAAATTATG
ATGGAAAAGTGCATGGTGACAGAGAATGTGGATTTATAAATGATGAAATTTTTGTGGAGTTGGTAAATGC
TCTTGGTCAATATAATGATGATGATGATGACGATGATGGAGATGATCCAGATGAAAGAGAAGAAAAACAG
AAAGATCTAGAGGATAATCGAGATGATAAAGAAACTTGCCCACCTCGGAAATTTCCTGCTGATAAAATAT
TTGAAGCCATTTCCTCAATGTTTCCAGATAAGGGCACCGCAGAAGAACTGAAAGAAAAATATAAAGAACT
CACGGAGCAGCAGCTCCCAGGTGCTCTGCCTCCTGAATGTACTCCAAACATCGATGGACCAAATGCCAAA
TCTGTTCAGAGGGAGCAAAGCTTGCATTCATTTCATACGCTCTTCTGTCGACGATGTTTTAAGTATGACT
GCTTCCTACATCCCTTCCATGCAACACCCAACACATATAAGAGGAAGAACACAGAAACAGCTTTGGACAA
CAAGCCTTGTGGACCACAGTGTTACCAGCATCTGGAGGGAGCTAAGGAGTTTGCTGCTGCTCTTACTGCT
GAGCGTATAAAGACACCACCTAAACGCCCAGGGGGCCGCAGAAGAGGAAGACTTCCGAATAACAGTAGCA
GACCCAGCACCCCCACCATCAGTGTGCTGGAGTCAAAGGATACAGACAGTGACAGAGAAGCAGGGACTGA
AACTGGGGGAGAGAACAATGATAAAGAAGAAGAAGAGAAAAAAGATGAGACGTCCAGCTCCTCTGAAGCA
AATTCTCGGTGTCAAACACCAATAAAGATGAAGCCAAATATTGAACCTCCTGAGAATGTGGAGTGGAGTG
GTGCTGAAGCCTCCATGTTTAGAGTCCTCATTGGTACTTACTACGATAACTTTTGTGCCATTGCTAGGCT
AATTGGGACCAAAACATGTAGACAGGTGTATGAGTTTAGAGTCAAGGAGTCCAGTATCATAGCACCTGTT
CCCACTGAGGATGTAGACACTCCTCCAAGAAAGAAGAAAAGGAAACATCGGTTGTGGGCTGCACACTGCA
GAAAGATACAACTGAAAAAGGACGGCTCCTCTAACCATGTTTACAACTATCAACCCTGTGACCATCCACG
GCAGCCTTGTGACAGTTCGTGCCCTTGTGTGATAGCACAAAATTTTTGTGAAAAGTTTTGTCAATGTAGT
TCAGAGTGTCAAAACCGCTTTCCTGGATGTCGGTGCAAAGCACAATGCAACACCAAACAGTGTCCATGCT
ACCTGGCTGTCCGAGAGTGTGACCCTGACCTCTGTCTCACGTGTGGAGCTGCTGACCATTGGGACAGTAA
AAATGTATCCTGTAAGAACTGTAGCATTCAGCGGGGCTCTAAAAAGCACTTACTGCTGGCACCGTCTGAT
GTGGCAGGCTGGGGCATCTTTATCAAAGATCCTGTACAGAAAAATGAATTCATCTCAGAATACTGTGGGG
AGATTATTTCTCAGGATGAAGCAGACAGAAGAGGAAAAGTGTATGACAAATACATGTGCAGCTTTCTGTT
CAACTTGAACAATGATTTTGTGGTGGATGCAACCCGAAAGGGCAACAAAATTCGTTTTGCTAATCATTCA
GTAAATCCAAACTGCTATGCAAAAGTTATGATGGTTAATGGTGACCACAGGATAGGCATCTTTGCTAAGA
GGGCTATCCAGACTGGTGAAGAGTTGTTTTTTGATTACAGATACAGCCAGGCTGATGCCCTGAAGTATGT
GGGCATCGAACGAGAAATGGAAATCCCTTGACATCTACTACCTCTTCCCCTTCTCTCTGAAACAGCTGCC
TTAGCTTCAGGAACCTTGAGTACTGTGGGCACAATTCCCATTTCGGCCTATTGGTTAAAAAATGAGCTGA
TTTAACAAAAATTTAACGCGAATTAATTCTGTGGAATGTGTGTCAGTTAGGGTGTGGAAAGTCCCCAGGC
TCCCCAGCAGGCAGAAGCATGCAAAGCATGCATCTCAATTAGTCAGCAACCAGGTGTGGAAAGTCCCCAG
GCTCCCCAGCAGGCAGAAGTATGCAAAGCATGCATCTCAATTAGTCAGCAACCATAGTCCCGCCCCTAAC
TCCGCCCATCCCGCCCCTAACTCCGCCCAGTTCCGCCCATTCTCCGCCCCATGGCTGACTAATTTTTTTT
ATTTATGCAGAGGCCGAGGCCGCCTCTGCCTCTGAGCTATTCCAGAAGTAGTGAGGAGGCTTTTTTGGAG
GCCTAGGCTTTTGCAAAAAGCTCCCGGGAGCTTGTATATCCATTTTCGGATCTGATCAGCACGTGTTGAC
AATTAATCATCGGCATAGTATATCGGCATAGTATAATACGACAAGGTGAGGAACTAAACCATGGCCAAGT
TGACCAGTGCCGTTCCGGTGCTCACCGCGCGCGACGTCGCCGGAGCGGTCGAGTTCTGGACCGACCGGCT
CGGGTTCTCCCGGGACTTCGTGGAGGACGACTTCGCCGGTGTGGTCCGGGACGACGTGACCCTGTTCATC
AGCGCGGTCCAGGACCAGGTGGTGCCGGACAACACCCTGGCCTGGGTGTGGGTGCGCGGCCTGGACGAGC
TGTACGCCGAGTGGTCGGAGGTCGTGTCCACGAACTTCCGGGACGCCTCCGGGCCGGCCATGACCGAGAT
CGGCGAGCAGCCGTGGGGGCGGGAGTTCGCCCTGCGCGACCCGGCCGGCAACTGCGTGCACTTCGTGGCC
GAGGAGCAGGACTGACACGTGCTACGAGATTTCGATTCCACCGCCGCCTTCTATGAAAGGTTGGGCTTCG
GAATCAATTCGATATCAAGCTTATCGATAATCAACCTCTGGATTACAAAATTTGTGAAAGATTGACTGGT
ATTCTTAACTATGTTGCTCCTTTTACGCTATGTGGATACGCTGCTTTAATGCCTTTGTATCATGCTATTG
CTTCCCGTATGGCTTTCATTTTCTCCTCCTTGTATAAATCCTGGTTGCTGTCTCTTTATGAGGAGTTGTG
GCCCGTTGTCAGGCAACGTGGCGTGGTGTGCACTGTGTTTGCTGACGCAACCCCCACTGGTTGGGGCATT
GCCACCACCTGTCAGCTCCTTTCCGGGACTTTCGCTTTCCCCCTCCCTATTGCCACGGCGGAACTCATCG
CCGCCTGCCTTGCCCGCTGCTGGACAGGGGCTCGGCTGTTGGGCACTGACAATTCCGTGGTGTTGTCGGG
GAAATCATCGTCCTTTCCTTGGCTGCTCGCCTGTGTTGCCACCTGGATTCTGCGCGGGACGTCCTTCTGC
TACGTCCCTTCGGCCCTCAATCCAGCGGACCTTCCTTCCCGCGGCCTGCTGCCGGCTCTGCGGCCTCTTC
CGCGTCTTCGCCTTCGCCCTCAGACGAGTCGGATCTCCCTTTGGGCCGCCTCCCCGCATCGATACCGTCG
ACCTCGAGACCTAGAAAAACATGGAGCAATCACAAGTAGCAATACAGCAGCTACCAATGCTGATTGTGCC
TGGCTAGAAGCACAAGAGGAGGAGGAGGTGGGTTTTCCAGTCACACCTCAGGTACCTTTAAGACCAATGA
CTTACAAGGCAGCTGTAGATCTTAGCCACTTTTTAAAAGAAAAGGGGGGACTGGAAGGGCTAATTCACTC
CCAACGAAGACAAGATATCCTTGATCTGTGGATCTACCACACACAAGGCTACTTCCCTGATTGGCAGAAC
TACACACCAGGGCCAGGGATCAGATATCCACTGACCTTTGGATGGTGCTACAAGCTAGTACCAGTTGAGC
AAGAGAAGGTAGAAGAAGCCAATGAAGGAGAGAACACCCGCTTGTTACACCCTGTGAGCCTGCATGGGAT
GGATGACCCGGAGAGAGAAGTATTAGAGTGGAGGTTTGACAGCCGCCTAGCATTTCATCACATGGCCCGA
GAGCTGCATCCGGACTGTACTGGGTCTCTCTGGTTAGACCAGATCTGAGCCTGGGAGCTCTCTGGCTAAC
TAGGGAACCCACTGCTTAAGCCTCAATAAAGCTTGCCTTGAGTGCTTCAAGTAGTGTGTGCCCGTCTGTT
GTGTGACTCTGGTAACTAGAGATCCCTCAGACCCTTTTAGTCAGTGTGGAAAATCTCTAGCAGGGCCCGT
TTAAACCCGCTGATCAGCCTCGACTGTGCCTTCTAGTTGCCAGCCATCTGTTGTTTGCCCCTCCCCCGTG
CCTTCCTTGACCCTGGAAGGTGCCACTCCCACTGTCCTTTCCTAATAAAATGAGGAAATTGCATCGCATT
GTCTGAGTAGGTGTCATTCTATTCTGGGGGGTGGGGTGGGGCAGGACAGCAAGGGGGAGGATTGGGAAGA
CAATAGCAGGCATGTGAGCAAAAGGCCAGCAAAAGGCCAGGAACCGTAAAAAGGCCGCGTTGCTGGCGTT
TTTCCATAGGCTCCGCCCCCCTGACGAGCATCACAAAAATCGACGCTCAAGTCAGAGGTGGCGAAACCCG
ACAGGACTATAAAGATACCAGGCGTTTCCCCCTGGAAGCTCCCTCGTGCGCTCTCCTGTTCCGACCCTGC
CGCTTACCGGATACCTGTCCGCCTTTCTCCCTTCGGGAAGCGTGGCGCTTTCTCATAGCTCACGCTGTAG
GTATCTCAGTTCGGTGTAGGTCGTTCGCTCCAAGCTGGGCTGTGTGCACGAACCCCCCGTTCAGCCCGAC
CGCTGCGCCTTATCCGGTAACTATCGTCTTGAGTCCAACCCGGTAAGACACGACTTATCGCCACTGGCAG
CAGCCACTGGTAACAGGATTAGCAGAGCGAGGTATGTAGGCGGTGCTACAGAGTTCTTGAAGTGGTGGCC
TAACTACGGCTACACTAGAAGAACAGTATTTGGTATCTGCGCTCTGCTGAAGCCAGTTACCTTCGGAAAA
AGAGTTGGTAGCTCTTGATCCGGCAAACAAACCACCGCTGGTAGCGGTGGTTTTTTTGTTTGCAAGCAGC
AGATTACGCGCAGAAAAAAAGGATCTCAAGAAGATCCTTTGATCTTTTCTACGGGGTCTGACGCTCAGTG
GAACGAAAACTCACGTTAAGGGATTTTGGTCATGAGATTATCAAAAAGGATCTTCACCTAGATCCTTTTA
AATTAAAAATGAAGTTTTAAATCAATCTAAAGTATATATGAGTAAACTTGGTCTGACAGTTACCAATGCT
TAATCAGTGAGGCACCTATCTCAGCGATCTGTCTATTTCGTTCATCCATAGTTGCCTGACTCCCCGTCGT
GTAGATAACTACGATACGGGAGGGCTTACCATCTGGCCCCAGTGCTGCAATGATACCGCGAGACCCACGC
TCACCGGCTCCAGATTTATCAGCAATAAACCAGCCAGCCGGAAGGGCCGAGCGCAGAAGTGGTCCTGCAA
CTTTATCCGCCTCCATCCAGTCTATTAATTGTTGCCGGGAAGCTAGAGTAAGTAGTTCGCCAGTTAATAG
TTTGCGCAACGTTGTTGCCATTGCTACAGGCATCGTGGTGTCACGCTCGTCGTTTGGTATGGCTTCATTC
AGCTCCGGTTCCCAACGATCAAGGCGAGTTACATGATCCCCCATGTTGTGCAAAAAAGCGGTTAGCTCCT
TCGGTCCTCCGATCGTTGTCAGAAGTAAGTTGGCCGCAGTGTTATCACTCATGGTTATGGCAGCACTGCA
TAATTCTCTTACTGTCATGCCATCCGTAAGATGCTTTTCTGTGACTGGTGAGTACTCAACCAAGTCATTC
TGAGAATAGTGTATGCGGCGACCGAGTTGCTCTTGCCCGGCGTCAATACGGGATAATACCGCGCCACATA
GCAGAACTTTAAAAGTGCTCATCATTGGAAAACGTTCTTCGGGGCGAAAACTCTCAAGGATCTTACCGCT
GTTGAGATCCAGTTCGATGTAACCCACTCGTGCACCCAACTGATCTTCAGCATCTTTTACTTTCACCAGC
GTTTCTGGGTGAGCAAAAACAGGAAGGCAAAATGCCGCAAAAAAGGGAATAAGGGCGACACGGAAATGTT
GAATACTCATACTCTTCCTTTTTCAATATTATTGAAGCATTTATCAGGGTTATTGTCTCATGAGCGGATA
CATATTTGAATGTATTTAGAAAAATAAACAAATAGGGGTTCCGCGCACATTTCCCCGAAAAGTGCCACCT
GACGTCGACGGATCGGGAGATCTCCCGATCCCCTATGGTGCACTCTCAGTACAATCT
Features (pLannotate 1.2.2; 24 found; start..end, strand, type, name):
    184..563     +  enhancer       CMV enhancer: human cytomegalovirus immediate early enhancer
    564..763     +  promoter       CMV promoter: human cytomegalovirus (CMV) immediate early promoter
    781..961     +  LTR            5' LTR (truncated): truncated 5' long terminal repeat (LTR) from HIV-1
   1008..1133    +  misc_feature   HIV-1 Ψ: packaging signal of human immunodeficiency virus type 1
   1117..1480    +  CDS            HIV-1 gag (fragment): gag protein from human immunodeficiency virus 1; gag
   1626..1859    +  misc_feature   RRE: The Rev response element (RRE) of HIV-1 allows for Rev-dependent mRNA export from the nucleus to the cytoplasm.
   2236..2336    +  CDS            Rev (fragment): human immunodeficiency virus 1 (HIV-1) Rev protein; rev; enhances nuclear export of unspliced and incompletely spliced viral mRNAs
   2386..2503    +  misc_feature   cPPT/CTS: central polypurine tract and central termination sequence of HIV-1
   2547..2761    +  protein_bind   tetracycline response element (fragment): contains seven copies of the tetracycline operator tetO tetracycline repressor TetR
   2779..2817    +  promoter       minimal CMV promoter: human cytomegalovirus (CMV) immediate early promoter
   2928..5138    +  CDS            Ezh2: EZH2_MOUSE - Also known as Enx1h. Experimental evidence at protein level: Swiss-Prot protein existence level 1. Polycomb group (PcG) protein. Catalytic subunit of the PRC2/EED-EZH2 complex, which methylates (H3K9me) and 'Lys-27' (H3K27me) of histone H3, leading to transcriptional repression of the affected target gene. Able to mono-, di- and trimethylate 'Lys-27' of histone H3 to form H3K27me1, H3K27me2 and H3K27me3, respectively. Displays a preference for substrates with less methylation, loses activity when progressively more methyl groups are incorporated into H3K27, H3K27me0 > H3K27me1 > H
   5220..5274    +  rep_origin     f1 ori (fragment): f1 bacteriophage origin of replication; arrow indicates direction of (+) strand synthesis
   5288..5617    +  promoter       SV40 promoter: SV40 enhancer and early promoter
   5665..5712    +  promoter       EM7 promoter: synthetic bacterial promoter&nbsp
   5731..6105    +  CDS            BleoR: antibiotic-binding protein; Sh ble from Streptoalloteichus hindustanus; confers resistance to bleomycin, phleomycin, and Zeocin™
   6166..6189    +  misc_feature   MCS (fragment): pBluescript multiple cloning site
   6189..6777    +  misc_feature   WPRE: woodchuck hepatitis virus posttranscriptional regulatory element
   6714..7295    +  CDS            nef (fragment): NEF_HV1H2 - Experimental evidence at protein level: Swiss-Prot protein existence level 1. Extracellular Nef protein targets CD4(+) T-lymphocytes for apoptosis by interacting with CXCR4 surface receptors. From Human immunodeficiency virus type 1 group M subtype B (isolate HXB2) (HIV-1).
   7302..7482    +  LTR            5' LTR (truncated): truncated 5' long terminal repeat (LTR) from HIV-1
   7514..7625    +  polyA_signal   bGH poly(A) signal: bovine growth hormone polyadenylation signal
   7771..8359    -  rep_origin     ori: high-copy-number ColE1/pMB1/pBR322/pUC origin of replication
   8530..9390    -  CDS            AmpR: β-lactamase; bla; confers resistance to ampicillin, carbenicillin, and related antibiotics
   9391..9495    -  promoter       AmpR promoter: bla
   9554..29      -  misc_feature   bom (fragment) (across the origin): basis of mobility region from pBR322
