[The description below was written by a language model from this plasmid's Addgene catalogue record and pLannotate feature annotations shown in this document.]
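Description:
FUW-TetO-Zeo-Ezh2 is a lentiviral transfer plasmid for doxycycline-regulated expression of mouse Ezh2 in mammalian cells, built on the FUW-TetO backbone. In bacteria it is maintained through a high-copy ColE1/pUC-type origin and an ampicillin resistance gene. The viral portion has a CMV enhancer/promoter fused to a truncated HIV-1 5' LTR to drive genomic RNA production in packaging cells. This is followed by the Ψ packaging signal with a gag fragment, the Rev response element for Rev-dependent nuclear export, and the cPPT/CTS element. A WPRE lies upstream of the 3' LTR region, which the annotation labels as a second truncated LTR preceded by a nef fragment, and a bGH polyadenylation signal follows it.

The payload is a tetracycline response element (tetO repeats) joined to a minimal CMV promoter, controlling the Ezh2 coding sequence, which the depositor notes is an alternative isoform. Ezh2 is the Polycomb catalytic subunit of PRC2, responsible for histone H3 lysine 27 methylation and transcriptional repression. Expression requires a tetracycline-controlled transactivator, which this plasmid does not carry and must be supplied separately. Downstream of Ezh2, and still within the LTRs as the depositor emphasises, an SV40 promoter with an EM7 bacterial promoter drives the Sh ble gene, so transduced cells can be selected with Zeocin.

The associated publication concerns single-cell expression analysis during cellular reprogramming, which fits use as an inducible factor in such experiments. The catalogue lists a total size of 10,449 bp, whereas the annotated sequencing record is 9,577 nt; the record does not explain this discrepancy.
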