Addgene plasmid #40794: FUW-TetO-Zeo-Ezh2
Depositing lab: Rudolf Jaenisch. Depositing organization: Whitehead Institute for Biomedical Research. Publication: Single-Cell Expression Analyses during Cellular Reprogramming Reveal an Early Stochastic and a Late Hierarchic Phase. Buganim Y, Faddah DA, Cheng AW, Itskovich E, Markoulaki S, Ganz K, Klemm SL, van Oudenaarden A, Jaenisch R. Cell. 2012 Sep 14;150(6):1209-22. doi: 10.1016/j.cell.2012.08.023. PubMed 22980981.
Backbone
  Vector backbone: FUW-TetO
  Backbone size w/o insert (bp): 8339
  Total vector size (bp): 10449
  Vector type: Mammalian Expression, Lentiviral
  Selectable markers: Zeocin
Growth in bacteria
  Bacterial resistance: Ampicillin, 100 μg/mL
  Growth temperature: 37°C
  Growth strain: Stbl3
  Copy number: High Copy
Gene/Insert
  Gene/Insert name: Ezh2 (alt name: Alternative isoform of Ezh2)
  Species: M. musculus (mouse)
  Insert size (bp): 2100
  Entrez Gene: Ezh2 (a.k.a. Enx-1, Enx1h, KMT6, mKIAA4065)
  Promoter: Minimal CMV + TetO
  Cloning method: Restriction Enzyme; 5′ cloning site EcoRI (destroyed during cloning); 3′ cloning site EcoRI (destroyed during cloning)
  Sequencing primers: 5′ CGC CTG GAG ACG CCA TCC ACG CTG
Terms and licenses: Academic/Nonprofit Terms; Industry Terms: Not Available to Industry
Depositor comments: This vector contains the Zeocin resistance cassette inside the lentiviral LTRs.
How to cite: FUW-TetO-Zeo-Ezh2 was a gift from Rudolf Jaenisch (Addgene plasmid # 40794 ; http://n2t.net/addgene:40794 ; RRID:Addgene_40794)
