>Addgene plasmid #40794 | FUW-TetO-Zeo-Ezh2 | addgene partial sequence | sequence record 54341 | LNCX 5'-AGCTCGTTTAGTGAACCGTCAGATC-3'
TGACCTCCATAGAAGACACCGGGACCGATCCAGCCTCCGCGGCCCCGAATTGGAAGAATAATCATGGGCC
AGACTGGGAAGAAATCTGAGAAGGGACCGGTTTGTTGGCGGAAGCGTGTAAAATCAGAGTACATGAGACT
GAGACAGCTCAAGAGGTTCAGAAGAGCTGATGAAGTAAAGACTATGTTTAGTTCCAATCGTCAGAAAATT
TTGGAAAGAACTGAAACCTTAAACCAAGAGTGGAAGCAGCGGAGGATACAGCCTGTGCACATCATGACTT
CTTGTTCAGTCACCAGTGACTTGGATTTTCCAGCACAAGTCATCCCGTTAAAGACCCTGAATGCAGTCGC
CTCGGTGCCTATAATGTACTCTTGGTCGCCCTTACAACAGAATTTTATGGTGGAAGACGAAACTGTTTTA
CATAACATTCCTTATATGGGGGATGAAGTTCTGGATCAGGATGGCACTTTCATTGAAGAACTAATAAAAA
ATTATGATGGAAAAGTGCATGGTGACAGAGAATGTGGATTTATAAATGATGAAATTTTTGTGGAGTTGGT
AAATGCTCTTGGTCAATATAATGATGATGATGATGACGATGATGGAGATGATCCAGATGAAAGAGAAGAA
AAACAGAAAGATCTAGAGGATAATCGAGATGATAAAGAAACTTGCCCACCTCGGAAATTTCCTGCTGATA
AAATATTTGAAGCCATTTCCTCAATGTTTCCAGATAAGGGCACCGCAGAAGAACTGAAAGAAAAATATAA
AGAACTCACGGAGCAGCAGCTCCCAGGTGCTCTGCCTCCTGAATGTACTCCAAA
